>Addgene plasmid #76224 | MYO3A gRNA (BRDN0001145770) | addgene full sequence | sequence record 185424 | Addgene Assembled Sequence
CCCGGGTGCAAAGATGGATAAAGTTTTAAACAGAGAGGAATCTTTGCAGCTAATGGACCTTCTAGGTCTT
GAAAGGAGTGGGAATTGGCTCCGGTGCCCGTCAGTGGGCAGAGCGCACATCGCCCACAGTCCCCGAGAAG
TTGGGGGGAGGGGTCGGCAATTGATCCGGTGCCTAGAGAAGGTGGCGCGGGGTAAACTGGGAAAGTGATG
TCGTGTACTGGCTCCGCCTTTTTCCCGAGGGTGGGGGAGAACCGTATATAAGTGCAGTAGTCGCCGTGAA
CGTTCTTTTTCGCAACGGGTTTGCCGCCAGAACACAGGTAAGTGCCGTGTGTGGTTCCCGCGGGCCTGGC
CTCTTTACGGGTTATGGCCCTTGCGTGCCTTGAATTACTTCCACCTGGCTGCAGTACGTGATTCTTGATC
CCGAGCTTCGGGTTGGAAGTGGGTGGGAGAGTTCGAGGCCTTGCGCTTAAGGAGCCCCTTCGCCTCGTGC
TTGAGTTGAGGCCTGGCCTGGGCGCTGGGGCCGCCGCGTGCGAATCTGGTGGCACCTTCGCGCCTGTCTC
GCTGCTTTCGATAAGTCTCTAGCCATTTAAAATTTTTGATGACCTGCTGCGACGCTTTTTTTCTGGCAAG
ATAGTCTTGTAAATGCGGGCCAAGATCTGCACACTGGTATTTCGGTTTTTGGGGCCGCGGGCGGCGACGG
GGCCCGTGCGTCCCAGCGCACATGTTCGGCGAGGCGGGGCCTGCGAGCGCGGCCACCGAGAATCGGACGG
GGGTAGTCTCAAGCTGGCCGGCCTGCTCTGGTGCCTGGCCTCGCGCCGCCGTGTATCGCCCCGCCCTGGG
CGGCAAGGCTGGCCCGGTCGGCACCAGTTGCGTGAGCGGAAAGATGGCCGCTTCCCGGCCCTGCTGCAGG
GAGCTCAAAATGGAGGACGCGGCGCTCGGGAGAGCGGGCGGGTGAGTCACCCACACAAAGGAAAAGGGCC
TTTCCGTCCTCAGCCGTCGCTTCATGTGACTCCACGGAGTACCGGGCGCCGTCCAGGCACCTCGATTAGT
TCTCGAGCTTTTGGAGTACGTCGTCTTTAGGTTGGGGGGAGGGGTTTTATGCGATGGAGTTTCCCCACAC
TGAGTGGGTGGAGACTGAAGTTAGGCCAGCTTGGCACTTGATGTAATTCTCCTTGGAATTTGCCCTTTTT
GAGTTTGGATCTTGGTTCATTCTCAAGCCTCAGACAGTGGTTCAAAGTTTTTTTCTTCCATTTCAGGTGT
CGTGACGTACGGCCACCATGACCGAGTACAAGCCCACGGTGCGCCTCGCCACCCGCGACGACGTCCCCAG
GGCCGTACGCACCCTCGCCGCCGCGTTCGCCGACTACCCCGCCACGCGCCACACCGTCGATCCGGACCGC
CACATCGAGCGGGTCACCGAGCTGCAAGAACTCTTCCTCACGCGCGTCGGGCTCGACATCGGCAAGGTGT
GGGTCGCGGACGACGGCGCCGCCGTGGCGGTCTGGACCACGCCGGAGAGCGTCGAAGCGGGGGCGGTGTT
CGCCGAGATCGGCCCGCGCATGGCCGAGTTGAGCGGTTCCCGGCTGGCCGCGCAGCAACAGATGGAAGGC
CTCCTGGCGCCGCACCGGCCCAAGGAGCCCGCGTGGTTCCTGGCCACCGTCGGAGTCTCGCCCGACCACC
AGGGCAAGGGTCTGGGCAGCGCCGTCGTGCTCCCCGGAGTGGAGGCGGCCGAGCGCGCCGGGGTGCCCGC
CTTCCTGGAGACCTCCGCGCCCCGCAACCTCCCCTTCTACGAGCGGCTCGGCTTCACCGTCACCGCCGAC
GTCGAGGTGCCCGAAGGACCGCGCACCTGGTGCATGACCCGCAAGCCCGGTGCCTGAACGCGTTAAGTCG
ACAATCAACCTCTGGATTACAAAATTTGTGAAAGATTGACTGGTATTCTTAACTATGTTGCTCCTTTTAC
GCTATGTGGATACGCTGCTTTAATGCCTTTGTATCATGCTATTGCTTCCCGTATGGCTTTCATTTTCTCC
TCCTTGTATAAATCCTGGTTGCTGTCTCTTTATGAGGAGTTGTGGCCCGTTGTCAGGCAACGTGGCGTGG
TGTGCACTGTGTTTGCTGACGCAACCCCCACTGGTTGGGGCATTGCCACCACCTGTCAGCTCCTTTCCGG
GACTTTCGCTTTCCCCCTCCCTATTGCCACGGCGGAACTCATCGCCGCCTGCCTTGCCCGCTGCTGGACA
GGGGCTCGGCTGTTGGGCACTGACAATTCCGTGGTGTTGTCGGGGAAATCATCGTCCTTTCCTTGGCTGC
TCGCCTGTGTTGCCACCTGGATTCTGCGCGGGACGTCCTTCTGCTACGTCCCTTCGGCCCTCAATCCAGC
GGACCTTCCTTCCCGCGGCCTGCTGCCGGCTCTGCGGCCTCTTCCGCGTCTTCGCCTTCGCCCTCAGACG
AGTCGGATCTCCCTTTGGGCCGCCTCCCCGCGTCGACTTTAAGACCAATGACTTACAAGGCAGCTGTAGA
TCTTAGCCACTTTTTAAAAGAAAAGGGGGGACTGGAAGGGCTAATTCACTCCCAACGAAGACAAGATCTG
CTTTTTGCTTGTACTGGGTCTCTCTGGTTAGACCAGATCTGAGCCTGGGAGCTCTCTGGCTAACTAGGGA
ACCCACTGCTTAAGCCTCAATAAAGCTTGCCTTGAGTGCTTCAAGTAGTGTGTGCCCGTCTGTTGTGTGA
CTCTGGTAACTAGAGATCCCTCAGACCCTTTTAGTCAGTGTGGAAAATCTCTAGCAGTACGTATAGTAGT
TCATGTCATCTTATTATTCAGTATTTATAACTTGCAAAGAAATGAATATCAGAGAGTGAGAGGAACTTGT
TTATTGCAGCTTATAATGGTTACAAATAAAGCAATAGCATCACAAATTTCACAAATAAAGCATTTTTTTC
ACTGCATTCTAGTTGTGGTTTGTCCAAACTCATCAATGTATCTTATCATGTCTGGCTCTAGCTATCCCGC
CCCTAACTCCGCCCATCCCGCCCCTAACTCCGCCCAGTTCCGCCCATTCTCCGCCCCATGGCTGACTAAT
TTTTTTTATTTATGCAGAGGCCGAGGCCGCCTCGGCCTCTGAGCTATTCCAGAAGTAGTGAGGAGGCTTT
TTTGGAGGCCTAGGGACGTACCCAATTCGCCCTATAGTGAGTCGTATTACGCGCGCTCACTGGCCGTCGT
TTTACAACGTCGTGACTGGGAAAACCCTGGCGTTACCCAACTTAATCGCCTTGCAGCACATCCCCCTTTC
GCCAGCTGGCGTAATAGCGAAGAGGCCCGCACCGATCGCCCTTCCCAACAGTTGCGCAGCCTGAATGGCG
AATGGG
[124 nt withheld, positions 3367-3490]
C
[91 nt withheld, positions 3492-3582]
A
[49 nt withheld, positions 3584-3632]
CCTTTGACGTTGGAGTCCACGTTCTTT
[37 nt withheld, positions 3660-3696]
ACCCTATCTCGGTCTATTCTTTTGATTTATAAGGGATTTTGCCGATTTCGGCCTATTGGTTAAAAAATGA
GCTGATTTAACAAAAATTTAACGCGAATTTTAACAAAATATTAACGCTTACAATTTAGGTGGCACTTTTC
GGGGAAATGTGCGCGGAACCCCTATTTGTTTATTTTTCTAAATACATTCAAATATGTATCCGCTCATGAG
ACAATAACCCTGATAAATGCTTCAATAATATTGAAAAAGGAAGAGTATGAGTATTCAACATTTCCGTGTC
GCCCTTATTCCCTTTTTTGCGGCATTTTGCCTTCCTGTTTTTGCTCACCCAGAAACGCTGGTGAAAGTAA
AAGATGCTGAAGATCAGTTGGGTGCACGAGTGGGTTACATCGAACTGGATCTCAACAGCGGTAAGATCCT
TGAGAGTTTTCGCCCCGAAGAACGTTTTCCAATGATGAGCACTTTTAAAGTTCTGCTATGTGGCGCGGTA
TTATCCCGTATTGACGCCGGGCAAGAGCAACTCGGTCGCCGCATACACTATTCTCAGAATGACTTGGTTG
AGTACTCACCAGTCACAGAAAAGCATCTTACGGATGGCATGACAGTAAGAGAATTATGCAGTGCTGCCAT
AACCATGAGTGATAACACTGCGGCCAACTTACTTCTGACAACGATCGGAGGACCGAAGGAGCTAACCGCT
TTTTTGCACAACATGGGGGATCATGTAACTCGCCTTGATCGTTGGGAACCGGAGCTGAATGAAGCCATAC
CAAACGACGAGCGTGACACCACGATGCCTGTAGCAATGGCAACAACGTTGCGCAAACTATTAACTGGCGA
ACTACTTACTCTAGCTTCCCGGCAACAATTAATAGACTGGATGGAGGCGGATAAAGTTGCAGGACCACTT
CTGCGCTCGGCCCTTCCGGCTGGCTGGTTTATTGCTGATAAATCTGGAGCCGGTGAGCGTGGGTCTCGCG
GTATCATTGCAGCACTGGGGCCAGATGGTAAGCCCTCCCGTATCGTAGTTATCTACACGACGGGGAGTCA
GGCAACTATGGATGAACGAAATAGACAGATCGCTGAGATAGGTGCCTCACTGATTAAGCATTGGTAACTG
TCAGACCAAGTTTACTCATATATACTTTAGATTGATTTAAAACTTCATTTTTAATTTAAAAGGATCTAGG
TGAAGATCCTTTTTGATAATCTCATGACCAAAATCCCTTAACGTGAGTTTTCGTTCCACTGAGCGTCAGA
CCCCGTAGAAAAGATCAAAGGATCTTCTTGAGATCCTTTTTTTCTGCGCGTAATCTGCTGCTTGCAAACA
AAAAAACCACCGCTACCAGCGGTGGTTTGTTTGCCGGATCAAGAGCTACCAACTCTTTTTCCGAAGGTAA
CTGGCTTCAGCAGAGCGCAGATACCAAATACTGTTCTTCTAGTGTAGCCGTAGTTAGGCCACCACTTCAA
GAACTCTGTAGCACCGCCTACATACCTCGCTCTGCTAATCCTGTTACCAGTGGCTGCTGCCAGTGGCGAT
AAGTCGTGTCTTACCGGGTTGGACTCAAGACGATAGTTACCGGATAAGGCGCAGCGGTCGGGCTGAACGG
GGGGTTCGTGCACACAGCCCAGCTTGGAGCGAACGACCTACACCGAACTGAGATACCTACAGCGTGAGCT
ATGAGAAAGCGCCACGCTTCCCGAAGGGAGAAAGGCGGACAGGTATCCGGTAAGCGGCAGGGTCGGAACA
GGAGAGCGCACGAGGGAGCTTCCAGGGGGAAACGCCTGGTATCTTTATAGTCCTGTCGGGTTTCGCCACC
TCTGACTTGAGCGTCGATTTTTGTGATGCTCGTCAGGGGGGCGGAGCCTATGGAAAAACGCCAGCAACGC
GGCCTTTTTACGGTTCCTGGCCTTTTGCTGGCCTTTTGCTCACATGTTCTTTCCTGCGTTATCCCCTGAT
TCTGTGGATAACCGTATTACCGCCTTTGAGTGAGCTGATACCGCTCGCCGCAGCCGAACGACCGAGCGCA
GCGAGTCAGTGAGCGAGGAAGCGGAAGAGCGCCCAATACGCAAACCGCCTCTCCCCGCGCGTTGGCCGAT
TCATTAATGCAGCTGGCACGACAGGTTTCCCGACTGGAAAGCGGGCAGTGAGCGCAACGCAATTAATGTG
AGTTAGCTCACTCATTAGGCACCCCAGGCTTTACACTTTATGCTTCCGGCTCGTATGTTGTGTGGAATTG
TGAGCGGATAACAATTTCACACAGGAAACAGCTATGACCATGATTACGCCAAGCGCGCAATTAACCCTCA
CTAAAGGGAACAAAAGCTGGAGCTGCAAGCTTAATGTAGTCTTATGCAATACTCTTGTAGTCTTGCAACA
TGGTAACGATGAGTTAGCAACATGCCTTACAAGGAGAGAAAAAGCACCGTGCATGCCGATTGGTGGAAGT
AAGGTGGTACGATCGTGCCTTATTAGGAAGGCAACAGACGGGTCTGACATGGATTGGACGAACCACTGAA
TTGCCGCATTGCAGAGATATTGTATTTAAGTGCCTAGCTCGATACATAAACGGGTCTCTCTGGTTAGACC
AGATCTGAGCCTGGGAGCTCTCTGGCTAACTAGGGAACCCACTGCTTAAGCCTCAATAAAGCTTGCCTTG
AGTGCTTCAAGTAGTGTGTGCCCGTCTGTTGTGTGACTCTGGTAACTAGAGATCCCTCAGACCCTTTTAG
TCAGTGTGGAAAATCTCTAGCAGTGGCGCCCGAACAGGGACTTGAAAGCGAAAGGGAAACCAGAGGAGCT
CTCTCGACGCAGGACTCGGCTTGCTGAAGCGCGCACGGCAAGAGGCGAGGGGCGGCGACTGGTGAGTACG
CCAAAAATTTTGACTAGCGGAGGCTAGAAGGAGAGAGATGGGTGCGAGAGCGTCAGTATTAAGCGGGGGA
GAATTAGATCGCGATGGGAAAAAATTCGGTTAAGGCCAGGGGGAAAGAAAAAATATAAATTAAAACATAT
AGTATGGGCAAGCAGGGAGCTAGAACGATTCGCAGTTAATCCTGGCCTGTTAGAAACATCAGAAGGCTGT
AGACAAATACTGGGACAGCTACAACCATCCCTTCAGACAGGATCAGAAGAACTTAGATCATTATATAATA
CAGTAGCAACCCTCTATTGTGTGCATCAAAGGATAGAGATAAAAGACACCAAGGAAGCTTTAGACAAGAT
AGAGGAAGAGCAAAACAAAAGTAAGACCACCGCACAGCAAGCGGCCGCTGATCTTCAGACCTGGAGGAGG
AGATATGAGGGACAATTGGAGAAGTGAATTATATAAATATAAAGTAGTAAAAATTGAACCATTAGGAGTA
GCACCCACCAAGGCAAAGAGAAGAGTGGTGCAGAGAGAAAAAAGAGCAGTGGGAATAGGAGCTTTGTTCC
TTGGGTTCTTGGGAGCAGCAGGAAGCACTATGGGCGCAGCGTCAATGACGCTGACGGTACAGGCCAGACA
ATTATTGTCTGGTATAGTGCAGCAGCAGAACAATTTGCTGAGGGCTATTGAGGCGCAACAGCATCTGTTG
CAACTCACAGTCTGGGGCATCAAGCAGCTCCAGGCAAGAATCCTGGCTGTGGAAAGATACCTAAAGGATC
AACAGCTCCTGGGGATTTGGGGTTGCTCTGGAAAACTCATTTGCACCACTGCTGTGCCTTGGAATGCTAG
TTGGAGTAATAAATCTCTGGAACAGATTTGGAATCACACGACCTGGATGGAGTGGGACAGAGAAATTAAC
AATTACACAAGCTTAATACACTCCTTAATTGAAGAATCGCAAAACCAGCAAGAAAAGAATGAACAAGAAT
TATTGGAATTAGATAAATGGGCAAGTTTGTGGAATTGGTTTAACATAACAAATTGGCTGTGGTATATAAA
ATTATTCATAATGATAGTAGGAGGCTTGGTAGGTTTAAGAATAGTTTTTGCTGTACTTTCTATAGTGAAT
AGAGTTAGGCAGGGATATTCACCATTATCGTTTCAGACCCACCTCCCAACCCCGAGGGGACCCAGAGAGG
GCCTATTTCCCATGATTCCTTCATATTTGCATATACGATACAAGGCTGTTAGAGAGATAATTAGAATTAA
TTTGACTGTAAACACAAAGATATTAGTACAAAATACGTGACGTAGAAAGTAATAATTTCTTGGGTAGTTT
GCAGTTTTAAAATTATGTTTTAAAATGGACTATCATATGCTTACCGTAACTTGAAAGTATTTCGATTTCT
TGGCTTTATATATCTTGTGGAAAGGACGAAACACCGTGCAGAAACATATCTAAGAGGTTTTAGAGCTAGA
AATAGCAAGTTAAAATAAGGCTAGTCCGTTATCAACTTGAAAAAGTGGCACCGAGTCGGTGCTTTTTTAA
GCTTGGCGTAACTAGATCTTGAGACAAATGGCAGTATTCATCCACAATTTTAAAAGAAAAGGGGGGATTG
GGGGGTACAGTGCAGGGGAAAGAATAGTAGACATAATAGCAACAGACATACAAACTAAAGAATTACAAAA
ACAAATTACAAAAATTCAAAATTTTCGGGTTTATTACAGGGACAGCAGAGATCCACTTTGGCGCCGGCTC
GAGGGGG
Features (pLannotate 1.2.2; 29 found; start..end, strand, type, name):
     14..80      +  CDS            small t antigen (fragment): SV40 (simian virus 40) small t antigen
    106..317     +  promoter       EF-1α core promoter: core promoter for human elongation factor EF-1α
    318..1256    +  intron         EF-1α intron A: intron upstream of the start codon of human EF-1α
   1278..1877    +  CDS            PuroR (fragment): puromycin N-acetyltransferase; pac from Streptomyces; confers resistance to puromycin
   1893..2481    +  misc_feature   WPRE: woodchuck hepatitis virus posttranscriptional regulatory element
   2532..2551    +  misc_feature   cPPT/CTS (fragment): central polypurine tract and central termination sequence of HIV-1
   2553..2786    +  LTR            3' LTR (ΔU3): self-inactivating 3' long terminal repeat (LTR) from HIV-1
   2864..2985    +  polyA_signal   SV40 poly(A) signal: SV40 polyadenylation signal
   3025..3160    +  rep_origin     SV40 ori: SV40 origin of replication
   3181..3199    -  promoter       T7 promoter: promoter for bacteriophage T7 RNA polymerase
   3207..3362    +  CDS            lacZα (fragment): LacZα fragment of β-galactosidase; lacZ fragment
   3367..3795    +  rep_origin     f1 ori (sequence partly withheld): f1 bacteriophage origin of replication; arrow indicates direction of (+) strand synthesis
   3848..3952    +  promoter       AmpR promoter: bla
   3953..4813    +  CDS            AmpR: β-lactamase; bla; confers resistance to ampicillin, carbenicillin, and related antibiotics
   4984..5572    +  rep_origin     ori: high-copy-number ColE1/pMB1/pBR322/pUC origin of replication
   5755..5847    +  CDS            lacI (fragment): lac repressor; lacI; The lac repressor binds to the lac operator to inhibit transcription in E. coli. This inhibition can be relieved by adding lactose or isopropyl-β-D-thiogalactopyranoside (IPTG).
   5860..5881    +  protein_bind   CAP binding site: CAP binding activates transcription in the presence of cAMP. E. coli catabolite activator protein
   5896..5926    +  promoter       lac promoter: promoter for the E. coli lac operon
   5934..5950    +  protein_bind   lac operator: The lac repressor binds to the lac operator to inhibit transcription in E. coli. This inhibition can be relieved by adding lactose or isopropyl-β-D-thiogalactopyranoside (IPTG). lac repressor encoded by lacI
   5995..6013    +  promoter       T3 promoter: promoter for bacteriophage T3 RNA polymerase
   6041..6267    +  promoter       RSV promoter: Rous sarcoma virus enhancer/promoter
   6268..6448    +  LTR            5' LTR (truncated): truncated 5' long terminal repeat (LTR) from HIV-1
   6495..6620    +  misc_feature   HIV-1 Ψ: packaging signal of human immunodeficiency virus type 1
   6604..6967    +  CDS            HIV-1 gag (fragment): gag protein from human immunodeficiency virus 1; gag
   7113..7346    +  misc_feature   RRE: The Rev response element (RRE) of HIV-1 allows for Rev-dependent mRNA export from the nucleus to the cytoplasm.
   7723..7749    +  CDS            Rev (fragment): human immunodeficiency virus 1 (HIV-1) Rev protein; rev; enhances nuclear export of unspliced and incompletely spliced viral mRNAs
   7753..7993    +  promoter       U6 promoter: RNA polymerase III promoter for human U6 snRNA
   8023..8098    +  misc_RNA       gRNA scaffold: guide RNA scaffold for the Streptococcus pyogenes CRISPR/Cas9 system
   8154..8271    +  misc_feature   cPPT/CTS: central polypurine tract and central termination sequence of HIV-1
