[The description below was written by a language model from this plasmid's Addgene catalogue record and pLannotate feature annotations shown in this document.]
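Description:
MYO3A gRNA (BRDN0001145770) is a third-generation lentiviral CRISPR guide plasmid built on the lentiGuide-Puro backbone. It carries a single guide RNA designed against human MYO3A (also known as DFNB30). In bacteria it is maintained through a high-copy ColE1/pUC-type origin and selected with ampicillin via the β-lactamase gene. An f1 origin, an SV40 origin and remnants of a lac/T7/T3 cloning region are also annotated in the backbone.

The lentiviral transfer cassette begins with an RSV promoter fused to a truncated HIV-1 5' LTR, which makes genomic RNA production Tat-independent. This is followed by the Ψ packaging signal with a partial gag fragment and then the Rev response element for Rev-dependent nuclear export. Downstream, a human U6 RNA polymerase III promoter drives the MYO3A-targeting spacer joined to the Streptococcus pyogenes Cas9 guide RNA scaffold. A cPPT/CTS element follows, which aids nuclear import of the viral genome. A second transcription unit uses the EF-1α core promoter with its intron A to express puromycin N-acetyltransferase, allowing puromycin selection of transduced mammalian cells. The WPRE boosts transcript expression. The cassette ends in a ΔU3 self-inactivating 3' LTR, with an SV40 polyadenylation signal beyond it.

The plasmid does not encode Cas9, so it must be used with a separate Cas9 lentiviral vector or in cells that already express Cas9. It belongs to a human kinome guide collection associated with work on optimised sgRNA design. Its typical use is packaging into lentivirus for stable guide delivery and Cas9-mediated disruption of MYO3A in human cells.
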