Addgene plasmid #76224: MYO3A gRNA (BRDN0001145770)
Purpose: 3rd generation lentiviral gRNA plasmid targeting human MYO3A
Depositing lab: John Doench & David Root. Depositing organization: Broad Institute. Publication: Optimized sgRNA design to maximize activity and minimize off-target effects of CRISPR-Cas9. Doench JG, Fusi N, Sullender M, Hegde M, Vaimberg EW, Donovan KF, Smith I, Tothova Z, Wilen C, Orchard R, Virgin HW, Listgarten J, Root DE. Nat Biotechnol. 2016 Jan 18. doi: 10.1038/nbt.3437. PubMed 26780180.
Backbone
  Vector backbone: lentiGuide-Puro
  Backbone manufacturer: Zhang Lab (Addgene plasmid # 52963)
  Vector type: Mammalian Expression, Lentiviral, CRISPR
  Selectable markers: Puromycin
Growth in bacteria
  Bacterial resistance: Ampicillin, 100 μg/mL
  Growth temperature: 37°C
  Growth strain: DH5alpha
  Copy number: High Copy
Gene/Insert
  Gene/Insert name: MYO3A (alt names: MYO3A; NM_017433.4)
  gRNA/shRNA sequence: TGCAGAAACATATCTAAGAG
  Species: H. sapiens (human)
  Entrez Gene: MYO3A (a.k.a. DFNB30)
  Promoter: hU6
  Cloning method: Unknown
  Sequencing primers: 5′ U6-F; 3′ pS2-R
Terms and licenses: Academic/Nonprofit Terms; Industry Terms: Not Available to Industry
Depositor comments: The gRNA was designed to target the following Genbank reference sequence(s): NM_017433.4. Note that this plasmid does NOT contain Cas9. It should be used in conjunction with lentiCas9-Blast (Addgene #52962) or otherwise with cell lines already expressing Cas9. Browse the full kinome gRNA library at http://www.addgene.org/pooled-library/broadgpp-human-kinome/ or visit http://www.broadinstitute.org/rnai/public/ for detailed protocols and information.
How to cite: MYO3A gRNA (BRDN0001145770) was a gift from John Doench & David Root (Addgene plasmid # 76224 ; http://n2t.net/addgene:76224 ; RRID:Addgene_76224)
