>Addgene plasmid #76224 | MYO3A gRNA (BRDN0001145770) | depositor partial sequence | sequence record 143684 | Target Sequence
TGCAGAAACATATCTAAGAG
