>Addgene plasmid #76224 | MYO3A gRNA (BRDN0001145770) | addgene partial sequence | sequence record 185423 | hU6-F
GAAAGTAATAATTTCTTGGGTAGTTTGCAGTTTTAAAATTATGTTTTAAAATGGACTATCATATGCTTAC
CGTAACTTGAAAGTATTTCGATTTCTTGGCTTTATATATCTTGTGGAAAGGACGAAACACCGTGCAGAAA
CATATCTAAGAGGTTTTAGAGCTAGAAATAGCAAGTTAAAATAAGGCTAGTCCGTTATCAACTTGAAAAA
GTGGCACCGAGTCGGTGCTTTTTTAAGCTTGGCGTAACTAGATCTTGAGACAAATGGCAGTATTCATCCA
CAATTTTAAAAGAAAAGGGGGGATTGGGGGGTACAGTGCAGGGGAAAGAATAGTAGACATAATAGCAACA
GACATACAAACTAAAGAATTACAAAAACAAATTACAAAAATTCAAAATTTTCGGGTTTATTACAGGGACA
GCAGAGATCCACTTTGGCGCCGGCTCGAGGGGGCCCGGGTGCAAAGATGGATAAAGTTTTAAACAGAGAG
GAATCTTTGCAGCTAATGGACCTTCTAGGTCTTGAAAGGAGTGGGAATTGGCTCCGGTGCCCGTCAGTGG
GCAGAGCGCA
